Addgene plasmid #166028: pGK401red-hENT1
Purpose: Expresses human equilibrative nucleoside transporter 1 (hENT1)
Depositing lab: Jun Ishii. Depositing organization: Kobe University. Publication: Robust and flexible platform for directed evolution of yeast genetic switches. Tominaga M, Nozaki K, Umeno D, Ishii J, Kondo A. Nat Commun. 2021 Mar 23;12(1):1846. doi: 10.1038/s41467-021-22134-y. PubMed 33758180.
Backbone
  Vector backbone: pGK401red
  Total vector size (bp): 7330
  Vector type: Yeast Expression, Synthetic Biology
  Selectable markers: MET15
Growth in bacteria
  Bacterial resistance: Ampicillin, 100 μg/mL
  Growth temperature: 37°C
  Growth strain: DH5alpha
  Copy number: High Copy
Gene/Insert
  Gene/Insert name: human equilibrative nucleoside transporter 1 (alt name: hENT1)
  Species: H. sapiens (human)
  Entrez Gene: SLC29A1 (a.k.a. AUG, ENT1, hENT1)
  Promoter: pPGK1
  Cloning method: Ligation Independent Cloning
  Sequencing primers: 5′ n/a; 3′ M13/pUC Reverse
Resource information
  A portion of this plasmid was derived from a plasmid made by: Nick Rhind (hENT1)
Terms and licenses: Academic/Nonprofit Terms; Industry Terms: Not Available to Industry
Depositor comments: hENT1 gene was cloned from addgene plasmid pFS181 (#12536, Depositor: Nick Rhind)
How to cite: pGK401red-hENT1 was a gift from Jun Ishii (Addgene plasmid # 166028 ; http://n2t.net/addgene:166028 ; RRID:Addgene_166028)
