[The description below was written by a language model from this plasmid's Addgene catalogue record and pLannotate feature annotations shown in this document.]
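Description:
pGK401red-hENT1 is a 7,330 bp yeast expression plasmid built on the pGK401red backbone, designed to produce the human equilibrative nucleoside transporter 1 (hENT1, encoded by SLC29A1) in Saccharomyces cerevisiae. It is a shuttle vector. In E. coli it is maintained at high copy through a ColE1/pUC-type origin and selected with ampicillin via the β-lactamase gene and its native promoter. In yeast, selection relies on the MET15 (MET17/MET25) marker, present as the full coding sequence behind its own methionine-repressible promoter, which complements methionine auxotrophy in met15 strains. The flanking annotated fragments of yeast genes and a tRNA appear to be genomic sequence carried along with the marker locus. The feature table shows no yeast replication origin (no 2μ or CEN/ARS element), which is consistent with an integrative design, although the record does not state this explicitly.

The payload is the complete SLC29A1 open reading frame followed by the PGK1 terminator. The catalogue lists the PGK1 promoter as the driver. It is not annotated in the feature table, but an unannotated stretch lies immediately upstream of the coding sequence where it would be expected, giving strong constitutive glycolytic-promoter expression. Remnants of a pBluescript-type cloning region (MCS fragment, T3 promoter, lac promoter/operator) sit downstream. No epitope tags or reporters are annotated.

hENT1 mediates sodium-independent influx and efflux of nucleosides across the membrane. The plasmid was deposited with work on a directed-evolution platform for yeast genetic switches, where a nucleoside transporter would plausibly serve to admit nucleosides or their analogues, though the record does not detail its exact role. The hENT1 gene was subcloned from an earlier deposited plasmid.
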