Features (pLannotate 1.2.2; 17 found; start..end, strand, type, name):
      2..262     +  CDS            HRI1 (fragment): HRI1_YEAST - Experimental evidence at protein level: Swiss-Prot protein existence level 1. Unknown. Non essential. From Saccharomyces cerevisiae (strain ATCC 204508 / S288c) (Baker's yeast).
    373..531     -  CDS            YO192_YEAST (fragment): Experimental evidence at protein level: Swiss-Prot protein existence level 1. From Saccharomyces cerevisiae (strain ATCC 204508 / S288c) (Baker's yeast).
    565..738     -  CDS            YD340_YEAST (fragment): Protein uncertain: Swiss-Prot protein existence level 5. From Saccharomyces cerevisiae (strain ATCC 204508 / S288c) (Baker's yeast).
    795..895     +  ncRNA          tRNA: Accession: RF00005 - tRNA
    897..1247    +  promoter       MET17 promoter: S. cerevisiae MET17; expression is repressed by methionine; MET15; MET25
   1248..2582    +  CDS            MET17: O-acetylserine and O-acetylhomoserine sulfhydrylase, required for sulfur amino acid synthesis; S. cerevisiae MET17 MET15; MET25
   3438..4805    +  CDS            SLC29A1: S29A1_HUMAN - Also known as ENT1. Experimental evidence at protein level: Swiss-Prot protein existence level 1. Mediates both influx and efflux of nucleosides across the membrane (equilibrative transporter). It is sensitive (ES) to low concentrations of the inhibitor nitrobenzylmercaptopurine riboside (NBMPR) and is sodium-independent. It has a higher affinity for adenosine. Inhibited by dipyridamole and dilazep (anticancer chemotherapeutics drugs). From Homo sapiens (Human).
   4822..5092    +  terminator     PGK1 terminator: S. cerevisae PGK1; transcription terminator for 3-phosphoglycerate kinase gene
   5103..5126    -  misc_feature   MCS (fragment): pBluescript multiple cloning site
   5139..5157    -  promoter       T3 promoter: promoter for bacteriophage T3 RNA polymerase
   5202..5218    -  protein_bind   lac operator: The lac repressor binds to the lac operator to inhibit transcription in E. coli. This inhibition can be relieved by adding lactose or isopropyl-β-D-thiogalactopyranoside (IPTG). lac repressor encoded by lacI
   5226..5256    -  promoter       lac promoter: promoter for the E. coli lac operon
   5271..5292    -  protein_bind   CAP binding site: CAP binding activates transcription in the presence of cAMP. E. coli catabolite activator protein
   5305..5397    -  CDS            lacI (fragment): lac repressor; lacI; The lac repressor binds to the lac operator to inhibit transcription in E. coli. This inhibition can be relieved by adding lactose or isopropyl-β-D-thiogalactopyranoside (IPTG).
   5580..6168    -  rep_origin     ori: high-copy-number ColE1/pMB1/pBR322/pUC origin of replication
   6339..7199    -  CDS            AmpR: β-lactamase; bla; confers resistance to ampicillin, carbenicillin, and related antibiotics
   7200..7304    -  promoter       AmpR promoter: bla
>Addgene plasmid #166028 | pGK401red-hENT1 | addgene full sequence | sequence record 328861 | Addgene NGS Result
CCTCAAAGTTACTGACGAAGCTTATGATGGTTTGGTTATTGTTATTGGTAGATGGATTCAAGGGTTTTTG
TCCCAAAAGAATAATAACACTATTGAAGGCTTGAACTTCATCAGATTACTTGAAAAAGATTCAGGTAAAT
CTGAGTTCTTATTAAGCTACGGTAAGGAAGTAAACAAAATTCCACAAAGCTACGAAAATTTGAAGAAAGG
TTCCACTGTAACCAGCAATGGGTTGAACTGGGAAGTTATTGAATATCACGCTTAATAAAGGAGAATAAAT
CGTTTTCTACTTTCTTCTGCTGCTATAATAAGCACCTATGGGATCTATATAGTATTTTTATAACGATAGA
CTTTATAAAAGAAAATACCTAAGTGAAAATTTGGTGAATTTTGAGATAATTGTTGGGATTCCATTTTTAA
TAAGGCAATAATATTAGGTATGTAGAATATACTAGAAGTTCTCCTCGAGGATTTAGGAATCCATAAAAGG
GAATCTGCAATTCTACACAATTCTATAAATATTATTATCATCGTTTTATATGTTAATATTCATTGATCCT
ATTACATTATCAATCCTTGCGTTTCAGCTTCCACTAATTTAGATGACTATTTCTCATCATTTGCGTCATC
TTCTAACACCGTATATGATAATATACTAGTAACGTAAATACTAGTTAGTAGATGATAGTTGATTTTTATT
CCAACACTAAGAAATAATTTCGCCATTTCTTGAATGTATTTAAAGATATTTAATGCTATAATAGACATTT
AAATCCAATTCTTCCAACATACAATGGGAGTTTGGCCGAGTGGTTTAAGGCGTCAGATTTAGGTGGATTT
AACCTCTAAAATCTCTGATATCTTCGGATGCAAGGGTTCGAATCCCTTAGCTCTCATTATTTTTTGCTTT
TTCTCTTGAGGTCACATGATCGCAAAATGGCAAATGGCACGTGAAGCTGTCGATATTGGGGAACTGTGGT
GGTTGGCAAATGACTAATTAAGTTAGTCAAGGCGCCATCCTCATGAAAACTGTGTAACATAATAACCGAA
GTGTCGAAAAGGTGGCACCTTGTCCAATTGAACACGCTCGATGAAAAAAATAAGATATATATAAGGTTAA
GTAAAGCGTCTGTTAGAAAGGAAGTTTTTCCTTTTTCTTGCTCTCTTGTCTTTTCATCTACTATTTCCTT
CGTGTAATACAGGGTCGTCAGATACATAGATACAATTCTATTACCCCCATCCATACAATGCCATCTCATT
TCGATACTGTTCAACTACACGCCGGCCAAGAGAACCCTGGTGACAATGCTCACAGATCCAGAGCTGTACC
AATTTACGCCACCACTTCTTATGTTTTCGAAAACTCTAAGCATGGTTCGCAATTGTTTGGTCTAGAAGTT
CCAGGTTACGTCTATTCCCGTTTCCAAAACCCAACCAGTAATGTTTTGGAAGAAAGAATTGCTGCTTTAG
AAGGTGGTGCTGCTGCTTTGGCTGTTTCCTCCGGTCAAGCCGCTCAAACCCTTGCCATCCAAGGTTTGGC
ACACACTGGTGACAACATCGTTTCCACTTCTTACTTATACGGTGGTACTTATAACCAGTTCAAAATCTCG
TTCAAAAGATTTGGTATCGAGGCTAGATTTGTTGAAGGTGACAATCCAGAAGAATTCGAAAAGGTCTTTG
ATGAAAGAACCAAGGCTGTTTATTTGGAAACCATTGGTAATCCAAAGTACAATGTTCCGGATTTTGAAAA
AATTGTTGCAATTGCTCACAAACACGGTATTCCAGTTGTCGTTGACAACACATTTGGTGCCGGTGGTTAC
TTCTGTCAGCCAATTAAATACGGTGCTGATATTGTAACACATTCTGCTACCAAATGGATTGGTGGTCATG
GTACTACTATCGGTGGTATTATTGTTGACTCTGGTAAGTTCCCATGGAAGGACTACCCAGAAAAGTTCCC
TCAATTCTCTCAACCTGCCGAAGGATATCACGGTACTATCTACAATGAAGCCTACGGTAACTTGGCATAC
ATCGTTCATGTTAGAACTGAACTATTAAGAGATTTGGGTCCATTGATGAACCCATTTGCCTCTTTCTTGC
TACTACAAGGTGTTGAAACATTATCTTTGAGAGCTGAAAGACACGGTGAAAATGCATTGAAGTTAGCCAA
ATGGTTAGAACAATCCCCATACGTATCTTGGGTTTCATACCCTGGTTTAGCATCTCATTCTCATCATGAA
AATGCTAAGAAGTATCTATCTAACGGTTTCGGTGGTGTCTTATCTTTCGGTGTAAAAGACTTACCAAATG
CCGACAAGGAAACTGACCCATTCAAACTTTCTGGTGCTCAAGTTGTTGACAATTTAAAGCTTGCCTCTAA
CTTGGCCAATGTTGGTGATGCCAAGACCTTAGTCATTGCTCCATACTTCACTACCCACAAACAATTAAAT
GACAAAGAAAAGTTGGCATCTGGTGTTACCAAGGACTTAATTCGTGTCTCTGTTGGTATCGAATTTATTG
ATGACATTATTGCAGACTTCCAGCAATCTTTTGAAACTGTTTTCGCTGGCCAAAAACCATGAGTGTGCGT
AATGAGTTGTAAAATTATGTATAAACCTACTTTCTCTCACAAGTACTATACTTTTATAAAACGAACTTTA
TTGAAATGAATATCCTTTTTTTCCCTTGTTACATGTCGTGACTCGTACTTTGAACCTAAATTGTTCTAAC
ATCAAAGAACAGTGTTAATTCGCAGTCGAGAAGTCGAGAAAGATGCCGATTTGGGCGCGAATCCTTTATT
TTGGCTTCACCCTCATACTATTATCAGGGCCAGAAAAAGGAAGTGTTTCCCTCCTTCTTGAATTGATGTT
ACCCTCATAAAGCACGTGGCCTCTTATCGAGAAAGAAATTACCGTCGCTCGTGATTTGTTTGCAAAAAGA
ACAAAACTGAAAAAACCCAGACACGCTCGACTTCCTGTCTTCCTATTGATTGCAGCTTCCAATTTCGTCA
CACAACAAGGTCCTAGCGACGGCTCACAGGTTTTGTAACAAGCAATCGAAGGTTCTGGAATGGCGGGAAA
GGGTTTAGTACCACATGCTATGATGCCCACTGTGATCTCCAGAGCAAAGTTCGTTCGATCGTACTGTTAC
TCTCTCTCTTTCAAACAGAATTGTCCGAATCGTGTGACAACAACAGCCTGTTCTCACACACTCTTTTCTT
CTAACCAAGGGGGTGGTTTAGTTTAGTAGAACCTCGTGAAACTTACATTTACATATATATAAACTTGCAT
AAATTGGTCAATGCAAGAAATACATATTTGGTCTTTTCTAATTCGTAGTTTTTCAAGTTCTTAGATGCTT
TCTTTTTCTCTTTTTTACAGATCATCAAGGAAGTAATTATCTACTTTTTACAACAAATATAAAACGCTAG
CGTCGACATGACAACCAGTCACCAGCCTCAGGACAGATACAAAGCTGTCTGGCTTATCTTCTTCATGCTG
GGTCTGGGAACGCTGCTCCCGTGGAATTTTTTCATGACGGCCACTCAGTATTTCACAAACCGCCTGGACA
TGTCCCAGAATGTGTCCTTGGTCACTGCTGAACTGAGCAAGGACGCCCAGGCGTCAGCCGCCCCTGCAGC
ACCCTTGCCTGAGCGGAACTCTCTCAGTGCCATCTTCAGCAATGTCGTGACCCTATGTGCCATGCTGCCC
CTGCTGTTATTCACCTACCTCAACTCCTTCCTGCATCAGAGGATCCCCCAGTCCGTACGGATCCTGGGCA
GCCTGGTGGCCATCCTGCTGGTGTTTCTGATCACTGCCATCCTGGTGAAGGTGCAGCTGGATGCTCTGCC
CTTCTTTGTCATCACCATGATCAAGATCGTGCTCATTAATTCATTTGGTGCCATCCTGCAGGGCAGCCTG
TTTGGTCTGGCTGGCCTTCTGCCTGCCAGCTACACGGCCCCCATCATGAGTGGCCAGGGCCTAGCAGGCT
TCTTTGCCTCCGTGGCCATGATCTGCGCTATTGCCAGTGGCTCGGAGCTATCAGAAAGTGCCTTCGGCTA
CTTTATCACAGCCTGTGCTGTTATCATTTTGACCATCATCTGTTACCTGGGCCTGCCCCGCCTGGAATTC
TACCGCTACTACCAGCAGCTCAAGCTTGAAGGACCCGGGGAGCAGGAGACCAAGTCGGACCTCATTAGCA
AAGGAGAGGAGCCAAGAGCAGGCAAAGAGGAATCTGGAGTTTCAGTCTCCAACTCTCAGCCCACCAATGA
AAGCCACTCTATCAAAGCCATCCTGAAAAATATCTCAGTCCTGGCTTTCTCTGTCTGCTTCATCTTCACT
ATCACCATTGGGATGTTTCCAGCCGTGACTGTTGAGGTCAAGTCCAGCATCGCAGGCAGCAGCACCTGGG
AACGTTACTTCATTCCTGTGTCCTGTTTCTTGACTTTCAATATCTTTGACTGGTTGGGCCGGAGCCTCAC
AGCTGTATTCATGTGGCCTGGGAAGGACAGCCGCTGGCTGCCAAGCCTGGTGCTGGCCCGGCTGGTGTTT
GTGCCACTGCTGCTGCTGTGCAACATTAAGCCCCGCCGCTACCTGACTGTGGTCTTCGAGCACGATGCCT
GGTTCATCTTCTTCATGGCTGCCTTTGCCTTCTCCAACGGCTACCTCGCCAGCCTCTGCATGTGCTTCGG
GCCCAAGAAAGTGAAGCCAGCTGAGGCAGGGACCGCAGGAGCCATCATGGCCTTCTTCCTGTGTCTGGGT
CTGGCACTGGGGGCTGTTTTCTCCTTCCTGTTCCGGGCAATTGTGTAAAGATCTGAAATAAATTGAATTG
AATTGAAATCGATAGATCAATTTTTTTCTTTTCTCTTTCCCCATCCTTTACGCTAAAATAATAGTTTATT
TTATTTTTTGAATATTTTTTATTTATATACGTATATATAGACTATTATTTATCTTTTAATGATTATTAAG
ATTTTTATTAAAAAAAAATTCGCTCCTCTTTTAATGCCTTTATGCAGTTTTTTTTTCCCATTCGATATTT
CTATGTTCGGGTTCAGCGTATTTTAAGTTTAATAACTCGAAAATTCTGCGTTCGTTAAAGCTGCGGCCGC
CACCGCGGTGGAGCTCCAGCTTTTGTTCCCTTTAGTGAGGGTTAATTGCGCGCTTGGCGTAATCATGGTC
ATAGCTGTTTCCTGTGTGAAATTGTTATCCGCTCACAATTCCACACAACATACGAGCCGGAAGCATAAAG
TGTAAAGCCTGGGGTGCCTAATGAGTGAGCTAACTCACATTAATTGCGTTGCGCTCACTGCCCGCTTTCC
AGTCGGGAAACCTGTCGTGCCAGCTGCATTAATGAATCGGCCAACGCGCGGGGAGAGGCGGTTTGCGTAT
TGGGCGCTCTTCCGCTTCCTCGCTCACTGACTCGCTGCGCTCGGTCGTTCGGCTGCGGCGAGCGGTATCA
GCTCACTCAAAGGCGGTAATACGGTTATCCACAGAATCAGGGGATAACGCAGGAAAGAACATGTGAGCAA
AAGGCCAGCAAAAGGCCAGGAACCGTAAAAAGGCCGCGTTGCTGGCGTTTTTCCATAGGCTCCGCCCCCC
TGACGAGCATCACAAAAATCGACGCTCAAGTCAGAGGTGGCGAAACCCGACAGGACTATAAAGATACCAG
GCGTTTCCCCCTGGAAGCTCCCTCGTGCGCTCTCCTGTTCCGACCCTGCCGCTTACCGGATACCTGTCCG
CCTTTCTCCCTTCGGGAAGCGTGGCGCTTTCTCATAGCTCACGCTGTAGGTATCTCAGTTCGGTGTAGGT
CGTTCGCTCCAAGCTGGGCTGTGTGCACGAACCCCCCGTTCAGCCCGACCGCTGCGCCTTATCCGGTAAC
TATCGTCTTGAGTCCAACCCGGTAAGACACGACTTATCGCCACTGGCAGCAGCCACTGGTAACAGGATTA
GCAGAGCGAGGTATGTAGGCGGTGCTACAGAGTTCTTGAAGTGGTGGCCTAACTACGGCTACACTAGAAG
AACAGTATTTGGTATCTGCGCTCTGCTGAAGCCAGTTACCTTCGGAAAAAGAGTTGGTAGCTCTTGATCC
GGCAAACAAACCACCGCTGGTAGCGGTGGTTTTTTTGTTTGCAAGCAGCAGATTACGCGCAGAAAAAAAG
GATCTCAAGAAGATCCTTTGATCTTTTCTACGGGGTCTGACGCTCAGTGGAACGAAAACTCACGTTAAGG
GATTTTGGTCATGAGATTATCAAAAAGGATCTTCACCTAGATCCTTTTAAATTAAAAATGAAGTTTTAAA
TCAATCTAAAGTATATATGAGTAAACTTGGTCTGACAGTTACCAATGCTTAATCAGTGAGGCACCTATCT
CAGCGATCTGTCTATTTCGTTCATCCATAGTTGCCTGACTCCCCGTCGTGTAGATAACTACGATACGGGA
GGGCTTACCATCTGGCCCCAGTGCTGCAATGATACCGCGAGACCCACGCTCACCGGCTCCAGATTTATCA
GCAATAAACCAGCCAGCCGGAAGGGCCGAGCGCAGAAGTGGTCCTGCAACTTTATCCGCCTCCATCCAGT
CTATTAATTGTTGCCGGGAAGCTAGAGTAAGTAGTTCGCCAGTTAATAGTTTGCGCAACGTTGTTGCCAT
TGCTACAGGCATCGTGGTGTCACGCTCGTCGTTTGGTATGGCTTCATTCAGCTCCGGTTCCCAACGATCA
AGGCGAGTTACATGATCCCCCATGTTGTGCAAAAAAGCGGTTAGCTCCTTCGGTCCTCCGATCGTTGTCA
GAAGTAAGTTGGCCGCAGTGTTATCACTCATGGTTATGGCAGCACTGCATAATTCTCTTACTGTCATGCC
ATCCGTAAGATGCTTTTCTGTGACTGGTGAGTACTCAACCAAGTCATTCTGAGAATAGTGTATGCGGCGA
CCGAGTTGCTCTTGCCCGGCGTCAATACGGGATAATACCGCGCCACATAGCAGAACTTTAAAAGTGCTCA
TCATTGGAAAACGTTCTTCGGGGCGAAAACTCTCAAGGATCTTACCGCTGTTGAGATCCAGTTCGATGTA
ACCCACTCGTGCACCCAACTGATCTTCAGCATCTTTTACTTTCACCAGCGTTTCTGGGTGAGCAAAAACA
GGAAGGCAAAATGCCGCAAAAAAGGGAATAAGGGCGACACGGAAATGTTGAATACTCATACTCTTCCTTT
TTCAATATTATTGAAGCATTTATCAGGGTTATTGTCTCATGAGCGGATACATATTTGAATGTATTTAGAA
AAATAAACAAATAGGGGTTCCGCGCACATTTCCCCGAAAAGTGCCACCTG
